Addgene plasmid #18559: T4 Lysozyme W126Y W138Y W158Y
Depositing lab: Brian Matthews. Depositing organization: University of Oregon.
Backbone
  Vector backbone: pHS1403
  Backbone size w/o insert (bp): 5000
  Vector type: Bacterial Expression
Growth in bacteria
  Bacterial resistance: Ampicillin, 100 μg/mL
  Growth temperature: 37°C
  Growth strain: DH5alpha
  Copy number: High Copy
Gene/Insert
  Gene/Insert name: T4 Lysozyme (alt name: YYY or 38YYY)
  Species: Bacteriophage T4
  Insert size (bp): 600
  Mutation: W126Y W138Y W158Y
  GenBank ID: NP_049736
  Entrez Gene: e (a.k.a. T4p123)
  Cloning method: Restriction Enzyme; 5′ cloning site BamHI (not destroyed); 3′ cloning site HindIII (not destroyed)
  Sequencing primers: 5′ na; 3′ GGCGTATCACGAGGCCC
Terms and licenses: Academic/Nonprofit Terms; Industry Terms: Not Available to Industry
Depositor comments: The BamHI site is 27 bp from the ATG and the HindIII site is 115 bp from the stop.
How to cite: T4 Lysozyme W126Y W138Y W158Y was a gift from Brian Matthews (Addgene plasmid # 18559 ; http://n2t.net/addgene:18559 ; RRID:Addgene_18559)
