[The description below was written by a language model from this plasmid's Addgene catalogue record.]
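Description:
T4 Lysozyme W126Y W138Y W158Y is a bacterial expression plasmid built on the pHS1403 backbone (about 5 kb without insert) that carries a mutant form of the bacteriophage T4 lysozyme gene (gene e). It is maintained in E. coli as a high-copy plasmid under ampicillin selection. The record does not name the origin of replication, the promoter driving expression, or any fusion tags, and no feature table is provided, so these details of the backbone cannot be stated from the available information.

The insert is roughly 600 bp and was placed in the vector by restriction cloning between BamHI at the 5′ end and HindIII at the 3′ end, with both sites preserved. According to the depositor's notes, the BamHI site sits 27 bp from the start codon and the HindIII site 115 bp from the stop codon, so the fragment includes short flanking untranslated regions and can be excised or transferred intact. The coding sequence carries three substitutions, W126Y, W138Y and W158Y, each replacing a tryptophan with tyrosine, which is reflected in the alternative names YYY or 38YYY.

The record does not state an explicit purpose. T4 lysozyme is a widely used model protein for studying how amino-acid substitutions affect folding, stability and structure, and tryptophan residues are the main contributors to intrinsic protein fluorescence. A triple tryptophan-to-tyrosine variant would therefore plausibly serve for recombinant production of mutant protein for such biophysical or structural comparisons.
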