>Addgene plasmid #18559 | T4 Lysozyme W126Y W138Y W158Y | addgene partial sequence | sequence record 24345 | 3primeUP
TACGGAAAAGCCCGCTCATTAGGCGGGCTCAGATCTGCTCATGTTTGACAGCTTATCATCGATAAGCTTC
GGCAATAAATTCTTGATATGTTTTCATATGTTTCCTTTAAATATTTTAATTAGTAATTGTCTATTCAAGT
AATTGTGAATATACTATCACAATTCCAAGAGAAAGTAAACAGCTTTATAGATTTTTATACGCGTCGTAAG
TGCCAGTTCTAAACGTTGTAATGACTCGTTTTGCGCGATTAGGTGTTTGATTATAATATCTACTTTTAGC
TAAGTTAACTGCTGCTTCATCGTAGCGTTTTTGTTGAAGCATACGTAAAGAGTTAGTAAATCCTGCCACA
CCGGTTTCTCCCATTTGGAAAACCATATTAATCAATGCACAGCGACGAACCGCATCAAGAGAATCATAAA
CCGGTTTTAATTTAGCATTTCTCAGAATTCCGCGAACAGCAGCATCAACATCCTGATTAAAGAGTTTTTC
AGCCTCATCTTTTGTAATTACACCATTGCAATTACGCCCAATAGCTTTATCTAATTCAGATTTAGCAGCA
TTAAGTGATGGACTTTTTGTAAGCAAATGACCGATGCCAATAGTGTAATAGCCTTCTGTGTCTTTATAGA
TTTTAAGTCTAAGACCTTCATCTATACGTAACATTTCAAATATATTCATAATACCTCCTAAGCATCGATG
GATCCTGTTTCCTGTGTGAAATTGTTATCCGCTCACAATTCCACACATTATACGAGCCGATGATAANTGT
CANCAGGGGGATGGGGAGTAGCTGATCCTGTTCCNGGTGAATGTANCGCTCNCATCCACCATATCGAGC
